Addgene plasmid #17451: pLenti CMV Blast DEST (706-1)
Purpose: (Empty Backbone) 3rd gen lentiviral Gateway destination vector, expression, CMV promoter, Blast
Depositing lab: Eric Campeau & Paul Kaufman. Depositing organization: University of Massachusetts, Worcester. Publication: A versatile viral system for expression and depletion of proteins in mammalian cells. Campeau E, Ruhl VE, Rodier F, Smith CL, Rahmberg BL, Fuss JO, Campisi J, Yaswen P, Cooper PK, Kaufman PD.. PLoS One. 2009 Aug 6;4(8):e6529. 10.1371/journal.pone.0006529 PubMed 19657394.
Backbone
  Vector backbone: p156RRL-sinPPT-CMV-GFP-PRE/Nhe I
  Backbone size (bp): 9331
  Vector type: Mammalian Expression, Lentiviral ; Destination vector
  Selectable markers: Blasticidin
Growth in bacteria
  Bacterial resistance: Chloramphenicol and Ampicillin, 25 & 100 μg/mL
  Growth temperature: 37°C
  Growth strain: DB3.1
  Growth instructions: Use 50ug/mL Amp
  Copy number: High Copy
Gene/Insert
  Gene/Insert name: None
  Cloning method: Restriction Enzyme
  Sequencing primers: 5′ CMVforw
Terms and licenses: Academic/Nonprofit Terms; Industry Terms: Not Available to Industry
Depositor comments: There are 2 gaps between depositor's reference sequence and Addgene's quality control sequence. The gaps are in vector regions only and do not affect any of the features.
How to cite: pLenti CMV Blast DEST (706-1) was a gift from Eric Campeau & Paul Kaufman (Addgene plasmid # 17451 ; http://n2t.net/addgene:17451 ; RRID:Addgene_17451)
