[The description below was written by a language model from this plasmid's Addgene catalogue record and pLannotate feature annotations shown in this document.]
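Description:
pLenti CMV Blast DEST (706-1) is an empty third-generation lentiviral Gateway destination vector for expressing a gene of interest in mammalian cells, built on the p156RRL-sinPPT-CMV-GFP-PRE backbone and a little over 9.3 kb in size. It is maintained in E. coli through a high-copy ColE1/pUC-type origin with an ampicillin resistance gene, and also carries an f1 origin. Because the Gateway cassette contains the ccdB toxin gene together with a chloramphenicol resistance marker, the unrecombined vector is propagated in a ccdB-tolerant strain (DB3.1) under dual ampicillin and chloramphenicol selection.

The viral genome is transcribed from a chimeric RSV promoter fused to a truncated HIV-1 5' LTR, which removes the need for Tat during packaging. It is followed by the Ψ packaging signal with a partial gag sequence, the Rev response element for Rev-dependent nuclear export, and the cPPT/CTS element. Downstream, the CMV enhancer and immediate early promoter sit in front of the attR1–CmR–ccdB–attR2 cassette. An LR recombination with an entry clone replaces this cassette with the desired open reading frame, and loss of ccdB counterselects against unrecombined plasmid. A WPRE follows the attR2 site to enhance transcript expression. After it comes an SV40 promoter and bacterial EM7 promoter driving the blasticidin S deaminase gene, which allows blasticidin selection of transduced cells. The cassette ends at a truncated 3' LTR, in keeping with the backbone's self-inactivating design, followed by an SV40 polyadenylation signal and SV40 origin. No insert is present. The vector is intended for producing lentivirus, with separately supplied packaging functions, for stable constitutive expression of Gateway-cloned genes.
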