Features (pLannotate 1.2.2; 35 found; start..end, strand, type, name):
     68..397     +  promoter       SV40 promoter: SV40 enhancer and early promoter
    445..492     +  promoter       EM7 promoter: synthetic bacterial promoter&nbsp
    511..909     +  CDS            BSD: blasticidin S deaminase; Aspergillus terreus BSD; confers resistance to blasticidin
    926..1063    +  CDS            nef (fragment): NEF_HV1LA - Experimental evidence at protein level: Swiss-Prot protein existence level 1. Extracellular Nef protein targets CD4(+) T-lymphocytes for apoptosis by interacting with CXCR4 surface receptors. From Human immunodeficiency virus type 1 group M subtype B (isolate Lai) (HIV-1).
   1049..1229    +  LTR            5' LTR (truncated): truncated 5' long terminal repeat (LTR) from HIV-1
   1301..1422    +  polyA_signal   SV40 poly(A) signal: SV40 polyadenylation signal
   1462..1597    +  rep_origin     SV40 ori: SV40 origin of replication
   1618..1636    -  promoter       T7 promoter: promoter for bacteriophage T7 RNA polymerase
   1644..1799    +  CDS            lacZα (fragment): LacZα fragment of β-galactosidase; lacZ fragment
   1804..2232    +  rep_origin     f1 ori (sequence partly withheld): f1 bacteriophage origin of replication; arrow indicates direction of (+) strand synthesis
   2285..2389    +  promoter       AmpR promoter: bla
   2390..3250    +  CDS            AmpR: β-lactamase; bla; confers resistance to ampicillin, carbenicillin, and related antibiotics
   3421..4009    +  rep_origin     ori: high-copy-number ColE1/pMB1/pBR322/pUC origin of replication
   4192..4284    +  CDS            lacI (fragment): lac repressor; lacI; The lac repressor binds to the lac operator to inhibit transcription in E. coli. This inhibition can be relieved by adding lactose or isopropyl-β-D-thiogalactopyranoside (IPTG).
   4297..4318    +  protein_bind   CAP binding site: CAP binding activates transcription in the presence of cAMP. E. coli catabolite activator protein
   4333..4363    +  promoter       lac promoter: promoter for the E. coli lac operon
   4371..4387    +  protein_bind   lac operator: The lac repressor binds to the lac operator to inhibit transcription in E. coli. This inhibition can be relieved by adding lactose or isopropyl-β-D-thiogalactopyranoside (IPTG). lac repressor encoded by lacI
   4432..4450    +  promoter       T3 promoter: promoter for bacteriophage T3 RNA polymerase
   4478..4704    +  promoter       RSV promoter: Rous sarcoma virus enhancer/promoter
   4705..4885    +  LTR            5' LTR (truncated): truncated 5' long terminal repeat (LTR) from HIV-1
   4932..5057    +  misc_feature   HIV-1 Ψ: packaging signal of human immunodeficiency virus type 1
   5041..5404    +  CDS            HIV-1 gag (fragment): gag protein from human immunodeficiency virus 1; gag
   5550..5783    +  misc_feature   RRE: The Rev response element (RRE) of HIV-1 allows for Rev-dependent mRNA export from the nucleus to the cytoplasm.
   6160..6260    +  CDS            Rev (fragment): human immunodeficiency virus 1 (HIV-1) Rev protein; rev; enhances nuclear export of unspliced and incompletely spliced viral mRNAs
   6279..6395    +  misc_feature   cPPT/CTS: central polypurine tract and central termination sequence of HIV-1
   6418..6721    +  enhancer       CMV enhancer: human cytomegalovirus immediate early enhancer
   6722..6925    +  promoter       CMV promoter: human cytomegalovirus (CMV) immediate early promoter
   7030..7154    +  protein_bind   attR1: mutant version of attR; recombination site for the Gateway® LR reaction LR Clonase™
   7179..7209    +  promoter       lac UV5 promoter: E. coli lac promoter with an "up" mutation
   7233..7262    +  promoter       cat promoter (fragment): promoter of the E. coli cat gene encoding chloramphenicol acetyltransferase
   7263..7922    +  CDS            CmR: chloramphenicol acetyltransferase; cat; confers resistance to chloramphenicol
   8101..8259    +  CDS            ccdA (fragment): CCDA_ECO57 - Also known as H, letA. Experimental evidence at protein level: Swiss-Prot protein existence level 1. Antitoxin component of a type II toxin-antitoxin (TA) system which inhibits the post-segregational killing (PSK) of plasmid-free cells, also referred to as a plasmid addiction system. Binds to and blocks the activity of CcdB; will also remove bound CcdB protein from the CcdB-GyrA complex by forming a CcdA-CcdB complex, a process termed rejuvenation. Functions as a transcriptional corepressor for the ccdAB operon, repression also requires CcdB (By similarity). From Escherichia coli
   8264..8566    +  CDS            ccdB: CCDB_ECOLI - Also known as G, letB, letD. Experimental evidence at protein level: Swiss-Prot protein existence level 1. Toxic component of a type II toxin-antitoxin (TA) system, functioning in plasmid maintainence. Responsible for the post- segregational killing (PSK) of plasmid-free cells, also referred to as a plasmid addiction system. Half-life of over 2 hours. Cell killing by CcdB is accompanied by filamentation, defects in chromosome and plasmid segregation, defects in cell division, formation of anucleate cells, decreased DNA synthesis and plasmid loss. Interferes with the activity of DN
   8610..8734    -  protein_bind   attR2: mutant version of attR; recombination site for the Gateway® LR reaction LR Clonase™
   8765..12      +  misc_feature   WPRE (across the origin): woodchuck hepatitis virus posttranscriptional regulatory element
>Addgene plasmid #17451 | pLenti CMV Blast DEST (706-1) | addgene full sequence | sequence record 350808 | Addgene NGS Result
CCGCCTCCCCGCCTGGAATTCTGCAGATATCCGGTTAGTAATGAGTTTGGAATTAATTCTGTGGAATGTG
TGTCAGTTAGGGTGTGGAAAGTCCCCAGGCTCCCCAGCAGGCAGAAGTATGCAAAGCATGCATCTCAATT
AGTCAGCAACCAGGTGTGGAAAGTCCCCAGGCTCCCCAGCAGGCAGAAGTATGCAAAGCATGCATCTCAA
TTAGTCAGCAACCATAGTCCCGCCCCTAACTCCGCCCATCCCGCCCCTAACTCCGCCCAGTTCCGCCCAT
TCTCCGCCCCATGGCTGACTAATTTTTTTTATTTATGCAGAGGCCGAGGCCGCCTCTGCCTCTGAGCTAT
TCCAGAAGTAGTGAGGAGGCTTTTTTGGAGGCCTAGGCTTTTGCAAAAAGCTCCCGGGAGCTTGTATATC
CATTTTCGGATCTGATCAGCACGTGTTGACAATTAATCATCGGCATAGTATATCGGCATAGTATAATACG
ACAAGGTGAGGAACTAAACCATGGCCAAGCCTTTGTCTCAAGAAGAATCCACCCTCATTGAAAGAGCAAC
GGCTACAATCAACAGCATCCCCATCTCTGAAGACTACAGCGTCGCCAGCGCAGCTCTCTCTAGCGACGGC
CGCATCTTCACTGGTGTCAATGTATATCATTTTACTGGGGGACCTTGTGCAGAACTCGTGGTGCTGGGCA
CTGCTGCTGCTGCGGCAGCTGGCAACCTGACTTGTATCGTCGCGATCGGAAATGAGAACAGGGGCATCTT
GAGCCCCTGCGGACGGTGCCGACAGGTGCTTCTCGATCTGCATCCTGGGATCAAAGCCATAGTGAAGGAC
AGTGATGGACAGCCGACGGCAGTTGGGATTCGTGAATTGCTGCCCTCTGGTTATGTGTGGGAGGGCTAAG
CACAATTCGAGCTCGGTACCTTTAAGACCAATGACTTACAAGGCAGCTGTAGATCTTAGCCACTTTTTAA
AAGAAAAGGGGGGACTGGAAGGGCTAGCTCACTCCCAACGAAGACAAGATCTGCTTTTTGCTTGTACTGG
GTCTCTCTGGTTAGACCAGATCTGAGCCTGGGAGCTCTCTGGCTAACTAGGGAACCCACTGCTTAAGCCT
CAATAAAGCTTGCCTTGAGTGCTTCAAGTAGTGTGTGCCCGTCTGTTGTGTGACTCTGGTAACTAGAGAT
CCCTCAGACCCTTTTAGTCAGTGTGGAAAATCTCTAGCAGTAGTAGTTCATGTCATCTTATTATTCAGTA
TTTATAACTTGCAAAGAAATGAATATCAGAGAGTGAGAGGAACTTGTTTATTGCAGCTTATAATGGTTAC
AAATAAAGCAATAGCATCACAAATTTCACAAATAAAGCATTTTTTTCACTGCATTCTAGTTGTGGTTTGT
CCAAACTCATCAATGTATCTTATCATGTCTGGCTCTAGCTATCCCGCCCCTAACTCCGCCCATCCCGCCC
CTAACTCCGCCCAGTTCCGCCCATTCTCCGCCCCATGGCTGACTAATTTTTTTTATTTATGCAGAGGCCG
AGGCCGCCTCGGCCTCTGAGCTATTCCAGAAGTAGTGAGGAGGCTTTTTTGGAGGCCTAGGGACGTACCC
AATTCGCCCTATAGTGAGTCGTATTACGCGCGCTCACTGGCCGTCGTTTTACAACGTCGTGACTGGGAAA
ACCCTGGCGTTACCCAACTTAATCGCCTTGCAGCACATCCCCCTTTCGCCAGCTGGCGTAATAGCGAAGA
GGCCCGCACCGATCGCCCTTCCCAACAGTTGCGCAGCCTGAATGGCGAATGGG
[124 nt withheld, positions 1804-1927]
C
[91 nt withheld, positions 1929-2019]
A
[49 nt withheld, positions 2021-2069]
CCTTTGACGTTGGAGTCCACGTTCTTT
[37 nt withheld, positions 2097-2133]
ACCCTATCTCGGTCTATTCTTTTGATTTATAAGGGATTTTGCCGATTTCGGCCTATTGGTTAAAAAATGA
GCTGATTTAACAAAAATTTAACGCGAATTTTAACAAAATATTAACGCTTACAATTTAGGTGGCACTTTTC
GGGGAAATGTGCGCGGAACCCCTATTTGTTTATTTTTCTAAATACATTCAAATATGTATCCGCTCATGAG
ACAATAACCCTGATAAATGCTTCAATAATATTGAAAAAGGAAGAGTATGAGTATTCAACATTTCCGTGTC
GCCCTTATTCCCTTTTTTGCGGCATTTTGCCTTCCTGTTTTTGCTCACCCAGAAACGCTGGTGAAAGTAA
AAGATGCTGAAGATCAGTTGGGTGCACGAGTGGGTTACATCGAACTGGATCTCAACAGCGGTAAGATCCT
TGAGAGTTTTCGCCCCGAAGAACGTTTTCCAATGATGAGCACTTTTAAAGTTCTGCTATGTGGCGCGGTA
TTATCCCGTATTGACGCCGGGCAAGAGCAACTCGGTCGCCGCATACACTATTCTCAGAATGACTTGGTTG
AGTACTCACCAGTCACAGAAAAGCATCTTACGGATGGCATGACAGTAAGAGAATTATGCAGTGCTGCCAT
AACCATGAGTGATAACACTGCGGCCAACTTACTTCTGACAACGATCGGAGGACCGAAGGAGCTAACCGCT
TTTTTGCACAACATGGGGGATCATGTAACTCGCCTTGATCGTTGGGAACCGGAGCTGAATGAAGCCATAC
CAAACGACGAGCGTGACACCACGATGCCTGTAGCAATGGCAACAACGTTGCGCAAACTATTAACTGGCGA
ACTACTTACTCTAGCTTCCCGGCAACAATTAATAGACTGGATGGAGGCGGATAAAGTTGCAGGACCACTT
CTGCGCTCGGCCCTTCCGGCTGGCTGGTTTATTGCTGATAAATCTGGAGCCGGTGAGCGTGGGTCTCGCG
GTATCATTGCAGCACTGGGGCCAGATGGTAAGCCCTCCCGTATCGTAGTTATCTACACGACGGGGAGTCA
GGCAACTATGGATGAACGAAATAGACAGATCGCTGAGATAGGTGCCTCACTGATTAAGCATTGGTAACTG
TCAGACCAAGTTTACTCATATATACTTTAGATTGATTTAAAACTTCATTTTTAATTTAAAAGGATCTAGG
TGAAGATCCTTTTTGATAATCTCATGACCAAAATCCCTTAACGTGAGTTTTCGTTCCACTGAGCGTCAGA
CCCCGTAGAAAAGATCAAAGGATCTTCTTGAGATCCTTTTTTTCTGCGCGTAATCTGCTGCTTGCAAACA
AAAAAACCACCGCTACCAGCGGTGGTTTGTTTGCCGGATCAAGAGCTACCAACTCTTTTTCCGAAGGTAA
CTGGCTTCAGCAGAGCGCAGATACCAAATACTGTTCTTCTAGTGTAGCCGTAGTTAGGCCACCACTTCAA
GAACTCTGTAGCACCGCCTACATACCTCGCTCTGCTAATCCTGTTACCAGTGGCTGCTGCCAGTGGCGAT
AAGTCGTGTCTTACCGGGTTGGACTCAAGACGATAGTTACCGGATAAGGCGCAGCGGTCGGGCTGAACGG
GGGGTTCGTGCACACAGCCCAGCTTGGAGCGAACGACCTACACCGAACTGAGATACCTACAGCGTGAGCT
ATGAGAAAGCGCCACGCTTCCCGAAGGGAGAAAGGCGGACAGGTATCCGGTAAGCGGCAGGGTCGGAACA
GGAGAGCGCACGAGGGAGCTTCCAGGGGGAAACGCCTGGTATCTTTATAGTCCTGTCGGGTTTCGCCACC
TCTGACTTGAGCGTCGATTTTTGTGATGCTCGTCAGGGGGGCGGAGCCTATGGAAAAACGCCAGCAACGC
GGCCTTTTTACGGTTCCTGGCCTTTTGCTGGCCTTTTGCTCACATGTTCTTTCCTGCGTTATCCCCTGAT
TCTGTGGATAACCGTATTACCGCCTTTGAGTGAGCTGATACCGCTCGCCGCAGCCGAACGACCGAGCGCA
GCGAGTCAGTGAGCGAGGAAGCGGAAGAGCGCCCAATACGCAAACCGCCTCTCCCCGCGCGTTGGCCGAT
TCATTAATGCAGCTGGCACGACAGGTTTCCCGACTGGAAAGCGGGCAGTGAGCGCAACGCAATTAATGTG
AGTTAGCTCACTCATTAGGCACCCCAGGCTTTACACTTTATGCTTCCGGCTCGTATGTTGTGTGGAATTG
TGAGCGGATAACAATTTCACACAGGAAACAGCTATGACCATGATTACGCCAAGCGCGCAATTAACCCTCA
CTAAAGGGAACAAAAGCTGGAGCTGCAAGCTTAATGTAGTCTTATGCAATACTCTTGTAGTCTTGCAACA
TGGTAACGATGAGTTAGCAACATGCCTTACAAGGAGAGAAAAAGCACCGTGCATGCCGATTGGTGGAAGT
AAGGTGGTACGATCGTGCCTTATTAGGAAGGCAACAGACGGGTCTGACATGGATTGGACGAACCACTGAA
TTGCCGCATTGCAGAGATATTGTATTTAAGTGCCTAGCTCGATACATAAACGGGTCTCTCTGGTTAGACC
AGATCTGAGCCTGGGAGCTCTCTGGCTAACTAGGGAACCCACTGCTTAAGCCTCAATAAAGCTTGCCTTG
AGTGCTTCAAGTAGTGTGTGCCCGTCTGTTGTGTGACTCTGGTAACTAGAGATCCCTCAGACCCTTTTAG
TCAGTGTGGAAAATCTCTAGCAGTGGCGCCCGAACAGGGACTTGAAAGCGAAAGGGAAACCAGAGGAGCT
CTCTCGACGCAGGACTCGGCTTGCTGAAGCGCGCACGGCAAGAGGCGAGGGGCGGCGACTGGTGAGTACG
CCAAAAATTTTGACTAGCGGAGGCTAGAAGGAGAGAGATGGGTGCGAGAGCGTCAGTATTAAGCGGGGGA
GAATTAGATCGCGATGGGAAAAAATTCGGTTAAGGCCAGGGGGAAAGAAAAAATATAAATTAAAACATAT
AGTATGGGCAAGCAGGGAGCTAGAACGATTCGCAGTTAATCCTGGCCTGTTAGAAACATCAGAAGGCTGT
AGACAAATACTGGGACAGCTACAACCATCCCTTCAGACAGGATCAGAAGAACTTAGATCATTATATAATA
CAGTAGCAACCCTCTATTGTGTGCATCAAAGGATAGAGATAAAAGACACCAAGGAAGCTTTAGACAAGAT
AGAGGAAGAGCAAAACAAAAGTAAGACCACCGCACAGCAAGCGGCCGCTGATCTTCAGACCTGGAGGAGG
AGATATGAGGGACAATTGGAGAAGTGAATTATATAAATATAAAGTAGTAAAAATTGAACCATTAGGAGTA
GCACCCACCAAGGCAAAGAGAAGAGTGGTGCAGAGAGAAAAAAGAGCAGTGGGAATAGGAGCTTTGTTCC
TTGGGTTCTTGGGAGCAGCAGGAAGCACTATGGGCGCAGCGTCAATGACGCTGACGGTACAGGCCAGACA
ATTATTGTCTGGTATAGTGCAGCAGCAGAACAATTTGCTGAGGGCTATTGAGGCGCAACAGCATCTGTTG
CAACTCACAGTCTGGGGCATCAAGCAGCTCCAGGCAAGAATCCTGGCTGTGGAAAGATACCTAAAGGATC
AACAGCTCCTGGGGATTTGGGGTTGCTCTGGAAAACTCATTTGCACCACTGCTGTGCCTTGGAATGCTAG
TTGGAGTAATAAATCTCTGGAACAGATTTGGAATCACACGACCTGGATGGAGTGGGACAGAGAAATTAAC
AATTACACAAGCTTAATACACTCCTTAATTGAAGAATCGCAAAACCAGCAAGAAAAGAATGAACAAGAAT
TATTGGAATTAGATAAATGGGCAAGTTTGTGGAATTGGTTTAACATAACAAATTGGCTGTGGTATATAAA
ATTATTCATAATGATAGTAGGAGGCTTGGTAGGTTTAAGAATAGTTTTTGCTGTACTTTCTATAGTGAAT
AGAGTTAGGCAGGGATATTCACCATTATCGTTTCAGACCCACCTCCCAACCCCGAGGGGACCCGACAGGC
CCGAAGGAATAGAAGAAGAAGGTGGAGAGAGAGACAGAGACAGATCCATTCGATTAGTGAACGGATCTCG
ACGGTATCGGTTAACTTTTAAAAGAAAAGGGGGGATTGGGGGGTACAGTGCAGGGGAAAGAATAGTAGAC
ATAATAGCAACAGACATACAAACTAAAGAATTACAAAAACAAATTACAAAATTCAAAATTTTATCGATAA
GCTTGGGAGTTCCGCGTTACATAACTTACGGTAAATGGCCCGCCTGGCTGACCGCCCAACGACCCCCGCC
CATTGACGTCAATAATGACGTATGTTCCCATAGTAACGCCAATAGGGACTTTCCATTGACGTCAATGGGT
GGAGTATTTACGGTAAACTGCCCACTTGGCAGTACATCAAGTGTATCATATGCCAAGTACGCCCCCTATT
GACGTCAATGACGGTAAATGGCCCGCCTGGCATTATGCCCAGTACATGACCTTATGGGACTTTCCTACTT
GGCAGTACATCTACGTATTAGTCATCGCTATTACCATGGTGATGCGGTTTTGGCAGTACATCAATGGGCG
TGGATAGCGGTTTGACTCACGGGGATTTCCAAGTCTCCACCCCATTGACGTCAATGGGAGTTTGTTTTGG
CACCAAAATCAACGGGACTTTCCAAAATGTCGTAACAACTCCGCCCCATTGACGCAAATGGGCGGTAGGC
GTGTACGGTGGGAGGTCTATATAAGCAGAGCTCGTTTAGTGAACCGTCAGATCGCCTGGAGACGCCATCC
ACGCTGTTTTGACCTCCATAGAAGACACCGACTCTAGTCCAGTGTGGTGGAATTCTGCAGATATCAACAA
GTTTGTACAAAAAAGCTGAACGAGAAACGTAAAATGATATAAATATCAATATATTAAATTAGATTTTGCA
TAAAAAACAGACTACATAATACTGTAAAACACAACATATCCAGTCACTATGGCGGCCGCATTAGGCACCC
CAGGCTTTACACTTTATGCTTCCGGCTCGTATAATGTGTGGATTTTGAGTTAGGATCCGTCGAGATTTTC
AGGAGCTAAGGAAGCTAAAATGGAGAAAAAAATCACTGGATATACCACCGTTGATATATCCCAATGGCAT
CGTAAAGAACATTTTGAGGCATTTCAGTCAGTTGCTCAATGTACCTATAACCAGACCGTTCAGCTGGATA
TTACGGCCTTTTTAAAGACCGTAAAGAAAAATAAGCACAAGTTTTATCCGGCCTTTATTCACATTCTTGC
CCGCCTGATGAATGCTCATCCGGAATTCCGTATGGCAATGAAAGACGGTGAGCTGGTGATATGGGATAGT
GTTCACCCTTGTTACACCGTTTTCCATGAGCAAACTGAAACGTTTTCATCGCTCTGGAGTGAATACCACG
ACGATTTCCGGCAGTTTCTACACATATATTCGCAAGATGTGGCGTGTTACGGTGAAAACCTGGCCTATTT
CCCTAAAGGGTTTATTGAGAATATGTTTTTCGTCTCAGCCAATCCCTGGGTGAGTTTCACCAGTTTTGAT
TTAAACGTGGCCAATATGGACAACTTCTTCGCCCCCGTTTTCACCATGGGCAAATATTATACGCAAGGCG
ACAAGGTGCTGATGCCGCTGGCGATTCAGGTTCATCATGCCGTTTGTGATGGCTTCCATGTCGGCAGAAT
GCTTAATGAATTACAACAGTACTGCGATGAGTGGCAGGGCGGGGCGTAAAGATCTGGATCCGGCTTACTA
AAAGCCAGATAACAGTATGCGTATTTGCGCGCTGATTTTTGCGGTATAAGAATATATACTGATATGTATA
CCCGAAGTATGTCAAAAAGAGGTATGCTATGAAGCAGCGTATTACAGTGACAGTTGACAGCGACAGCTAT
CAGTTGCTCAAGGCATATATGATGTCAATATCTCCGGTCTGGTAAGCACAACCATGCAGAATGAAGCCCG
TCGTCTGCGTGCCGAACGCTGGAAAGCGGAAAATCAGGAAGGGATGGCTGAGGTCGCCCGGTTTATTGAA
ATGAACGGCTCTTTTGCTGACGAGAACAGGGGCTGGTGAAATGCAGTTTAAGGTTTACACCTATAAAAGA
GAGAGCCGTTATCGTCTGTTTGTGGATGTACAGAGTGATATTATTGACACGCCCGGGCGACGGATGGTGA
TCCCCCTGGCCAGTGCACGTCTGCTGTCAGATAAAGTCTCCCGTGAACTTTACCCGGTGGTGCATATCGG
GGATGAAAGCTGGCGCATGATGACCACCGATATGGCCAGTGTGCCGGTCTCCGTTATCGGGGAAGAAGTG
GCTGATCTCAGCCACCGCGAAAATGACATCAAAAACGCCATTAACCTGATGTTCTGGGGAATATAAATGT
CAGGCTCCCTTATACACAGCCAGTCTGCAGGTCGACCATAGTGACTGGATATGTTGTGTTTTACAGTATT
ATGTAGTCTGTTTTTTATGCAAAATCTAATTTAATATATTGATATTTATATCATTTTACGTTTCTCGTTC
AGCTTTCTTGTACAAAGTGGTTGATATCCAGCACAGTGGCGGCCGCTCGACAATCAACCTCTGGATTACA
AAATTTGTGAAAGATTGACTGGTATTCTTAACTATGTTGCTCCTTTTACGCTATGTGGATACGCTGCTTT
AATGCCTTTGTATCATGCTATTGCTTCCCGTATGGCTTTCATTTTCTCCTCCTTGTATAAATCCTGGTTG
CTGTCTCTTTATGAGGAGTTGTGGCCCGTTGTCAGGCAACGTGGCGTGGTGTGCACTGTGTTTGCTGACG
CAACCCCCACTGGTTGGGGCATTGCCACCACCTGTCAGCTCCTTTCCGGGACTTTCGCTTTCCCCCTCCC
TATTGCCACGGCGGAACTCATCGCCGCCTGCCTTGCCCGCTGCTGGACAGGGGCTCGGCTGTTGGGCACT
GACAATTCCGTGGTGTTGTCGGGGAAGCTGACGTCCTTTCCATGGCTGCTCGCCTGTGTTGCCACCTGGA
TTCTGCGCGGGACGTCCTTCTGCTACGTCCCTTCGGCCCTCAATCCAGCGGACCTTCCTTCCCGCGGCCT
GCTGCCGGCTCTGCGGCCTCTTCCGCGTCTTCGCCTTCGCCCTCAGACGAGTCGGATCTCCCTTTGGG
