>Addgene plasmid #17451 | pLenti CMV Blast DEST (706-1) | addgene partial sequence | sequence record 114728 | CAT-R 5'-GCAACTGACTGAAATGCCTC-3'
CGGTGGTATATCCAGTGATTTTTTTCTCCATTTTAGCTTCCTTAGCTCCTGAAAATCTCGACGGATCCTA
ACTCAAAATCCACACATTATACGAGCCGGAAGCATAAAGTGTAAAGCCTGGGGTGCCTAATGCGGCCGCC
ATAGTGACTGGATATGTTGTGTTTTACAGTATTATGTAGTCTGTTTTTTATGCAAAATCTAATTTAATAT
ATTGATATTTATATCATTTTACGTTTCTCGTTCAGCTTTTTTGTACAAACTTGTTGATATCTGCAGAATT
CCACCACACTGGACTAGAGTCGGTGTCTTCTATGGAGGTCAAAACAGCGTGGATGGCGTCTCCAGGCGAT
CTGACGGTTCACTAAACGAGCTCTGCTTATATAGACCTCCCACCGTACACGCCTACCGCCCATTTGCGTC
AATGGGGCGGAGTTGTTACGACATTTTGGAAAGTCCCGTTGATTTTGGTGCCAAAACAAACTCCCATTGA
CGTCAATGGGGTGGAGACTTGGAAATCCCCGTGAGTCAAACCGCTATCCACGCCCATTGATGTACTGCCA
AAACCGCATCACCATGGTAATAGCGATGACTAATACGTAGATGTACTGCCAAGTAGGAAAGTCCCATAAG
GTCATGTACTGGGCATAATGCCAGGCGGGCCATTTACCGTCATTGACGTCAATAGGGGGCGTACTTGGCA
TATGATACACTTGATGTACTGCCAAGTGGGCAGTTTACCGTAAATACTCCACCCATTGACGTCAATGGAA
AGTCCCCT
