>Addgene plasmid #17451 | pLenti CMV Blast DEST (706-1) | addgene partial sequence | sequence record 114734 | ccdB-Fwd 5'-GCATGATGACCACCGATATG-3'
AGTGGCTGATCTCAGCCACCGCGAAAATGACATCAAAAACGCCATTAACCTGATGTTCTGGGGAATATAA
ATGTCAGGCTCCCTTATACACAGCCAGTCTGCAGGTCGACCATAGTGACTGGATATGTTGTGTTTTACAG
TATTATGTAGTCTGTTTTTTATGCAAAATCTAATTTAATATATTGATATTTATATCATTTTACGTTTCTC
GTTCAGCTTTCTTGTACAAAGTGGTTGATATCCAGCACAGTGGCGGCCGCTCGACAATCAACCTCTGGAT
TACAAAATTTGTGAAAGATTGACTGGTATTCTTAACTATGTTGCTCCTTTTACGCTATGTGGATACGCTG
CTTTAATGCCTTTGTATCATGCTATTGCTTCCCGTATGGCTTTCATTTTCTCCTCCTTGTATAAATCCTG
GTTGCTGTCTCTTTATGAGGAGTTGTGGCCCGTTGTCAGGCAACGTGGCGTGGTGTGCACTGTGTTTGCT
GACGCAACCCCCACTGGTTGGGGCATTGCCACCACCTGTCAGCTCCTTTCCGGGACTTTCGCTTTCCCCC
TCCCTATTGCCACGGCGGAACTCATCGCCGCCTGCCTTGCCCGCTGCTGGACAGGGGCTCGGCTGTTGGG
CACTGACAATTCCGTGGTGTTGTCGGGGAAGCTGACGTCCTTTCCATGGCTGCTCGCCTGTGTTGCCACC
TGGATTCTGCGCGGGACGTCCTTCTGCTACGTCCCTTCGGCCCTCAATCCAGCGGACCTTCCTTCCCGCG
GCCTGCTGCCGGCTCTGCGGCCTCTTCCGCGTCTTCGCCTTCGC
